>Addgene plasmid #34912 | paavCAG-post-mGRASP-2A-dTomato | addgene full sequence | sequence record 461076 | Addgene NGS Result
TTGAGATCCTTTTTTTCTGCGCGTAATCTGCTGCTTGCAAACAAAAAAACCACCGCTACCAGCGGTGGTT
TGTTTGCCGGATCAAGAGCTACCAACTCTTTTTCCGAAGGTAACTGGCTTCAGCAGAGCGCAGATACCAA
ATACTGTTCTTCTAGTGTAGCCGTAGTTAGGCCACCACTTCAAGAACTCTGTAGCACCGCCTACATACCT
CGCTCTGCTAATCCTGTTACCAGTGGCTGCTGCCAGTGGCGATAAGTCGTGTCTTACCGGGTTGGACTCA
AGACGATAGTTACCGGATAAGGCGCAGCGGTCGGGCTGAACGGGGGGTTCGTGCACACAGCCCAGCTTGG
AGCGAACGACCTACACCGAACTGAGATACCTACAGCGTGAGCTATGAGAAAGCGCCACGCTTCCCGAAGG
GAGAAAGGCGGACAGGTATCCGGTAAGCGGCAGGGTCGGAACAGGAGAGCGCACGAGGGAGCTTCCAGGG
GGAAACGCCTGGTATCTTTATAGTCCTGTCGGGTTTCGCCACCTCTGACTTGAGCGTCGATTTTTGTGAT
GCTCGTCAGGGGGGCGGAGCCTATGGAAAAACGCCAGCAACGCGGCCTTTTTACGGTTCCTGGCCTTTTG
CTGGCCTTTTGCTCACATGTTCTTTCCTGCGTTATCCCCTGATTCTGTGGATAACCGTATTACCGCCTTT
GAGTGAGCTGATACCGCTCGCCGCAGCCGAACGACCGAGCGCAGCGAGTCAGTGAGCGAGCGAGCGCGCA
GAGAGGGAGTGGCCAACTCCATCACTAGGGGTTCCTTGTAGTTAATGATTAACCCGCCATGCTACTTATC
TACGTAGCCATGCTCTAGGAAGATCCTTATCGATTTTACCACATTTGTAGAGGTTTTACTTGCTTTAAAA
AACCTCCCACATCTCCCCCTGAACCTGAAACATAAAATGAATGCAATTGTTGTTGTTAACTTGTTTATTG
CAGCTTATAATGGTTACAAATAAAGCAATAGCATCACAAATTTCACAAATAAAGCATTTTTTTCACTGCA
TTCTAGTTGTGGTTTGTCCAAACTCATCAATGTATCTTATCATGTCTGCTCGAAGCGGCCGCCCGGGTCG
ACGGTATCGATGCGGGGAGGCGGCCCAAAGGGAGATCCGACTCGTCTGAGGGCGAAGGCGAAGACGCGGA
AGAGGCCGCAGAGCCGGCAGCAGGCCGCGGGAAGGAAGGTCCGCTGGATTGAGGGCCGAAGGGACGTAGC
AGAAGGACGTCCCGCGCAGAATCCAGGTGGCAACACAGGCGAGCAGCCAAGGAAAGGACGATGATTTCCC
CGACAACACCACGGAATTGTCAGTGCCCAACAGCCGAGCCCCTGTCCAGCAGCGGGCAAGGCAGGCGGCG
ATGAGTTCCGCCGTGGCAATAGGGAGGGGGAAAGCGAAAGTCCCGGAAAGGAGCTGACAGGTGGTGGCAA
TGCCCCAACCAGTGGGGGTTGCGTCAGCAAACACAGTGCACACCACGCCACGTTGCCTGACAACGGGCCA
CAACTCCTCATAAAGAGACAGCAACCAGGATTTATACAAGGAGGAGAAAATGAAAGCCATACGGGAAGCA
ATAGCATGATACAAAGGCATTAAAGCAGCGTATCCACATAGCGTAAAAGGAGCAACATAGTTAAGAATAC
CAGTCAATCTTTCACAAATTTTGTAATCCAGAGGTTGATTATCGATAAGCTTACTTATACAGCTCATCCA
TGCCATACAAGAACAGGTGATGCCGACCTTCTGAGCGTTCGTACTGCTCGACGATTGTGTAGTCCTCGTT
GTGACTCGTGATGTCCAACTTGGTGTCCACGTAGTAGTAGCCAGGCAGCTGAACCGGCTTTTTGGCCATA
TATATAGTTTTGAACTCAACCAGGTAGTGCCCGCCATCTTTGAGTTTAAGCGCCTGATGGATTTCGCCTT
TAAGAACGCCATCGCGGGGGTACAGTCGTTCTGTAGAGGCCTCCCACCCCATGGTCTTCTTCTGCATCAC
GGGGCCATCGGGGGGAAAATTTGTTCCGCGCATCTTCACCTTGTAAATCAGGGTGCCGTCCTGCAGAGAG
GAGTCTTGCGTGACAGTGACCAGCCCACCATCCTCAAAATTCATTACTCGTTCCCACTTAAATCCTTCAG
GAAATGACAGTTTTTTGTAATCAGGTATATCAGCAGGGTGTTTGACGTAAGCCTTGCTACCGTACATGAA
TTGAGGGCTGAGGATGTCCCAGGCGAAAGGAAGGGGGCCACCTTTGGTAACCTTGAGCTTGGCGGTTTGT
GTGCCCTCATATGGTCTTCCTTCACCCTCACCTTCAATTTCAAACTCGTGCCCGTTCATGCTACCCTCCA
TTCTAACTTTGAATCTCATAAACTCCTTAATTACTTCCTCACCCTTAGACACCATTGTCGACCCCGGGGC
CGGTCCGGGATTCTCCTCGACGTCGCCACATGTGAGCAGAGAGCCCCGACCCTCAGATCTGCCACCGCTG
CCACCCACCCGTGTTGTGCTGTGGGAGTGGGGGTGTGGATGCGGATGAGGGAGAGTATTATTCTGTCCAC
CAGTGAATGTGTTGAAAGTGTGGAGAGGCTGGATTCCTGGAATAGTGTTGGGAATCATGGTTATGGTATT
GGGTGTCATCAGGGGAATGTCGTCTGGGCTTCGGCGCATTGCCAGGGTATAGTCCGGAGGGCATGCTGTC
CTCAGCACCACCTCATGGGGATGGATGGATTCACACTCGTGGTCCAGGTCTGTGTGTTTCATCTGAAGAC
TCATGATCTCCTCCTCAGGTGCGTGCGTAAGATCATTGGTTGTAGTTCGTTGCGGACTACATCTCCTATG
TACGTCGTGGCGCCTTTTGTCCTTCTTGTAATAGAGGGCCGCGAAAGCCAGAATGTTCAGGAAAAGCAGG
GAAGCTCCTACAGCTATGGTCACGGACAGCTCTGTGCTGTAGTCCCTTTGGTCTACGCTAAATGGACTAG
GCTGTTGTTTGGGGTCGTCTTGCTTAGCGGTTGGAAATGCGCTGGTCACAGGGGTTGAGTTTTTCCGAGT
TGGTCGAAGGGTGATGTCAGTGCTTGGGACCTTGGTGGTTGTACTTGTGTATTGGCTGATGTCATTGAGG
TTATGCAAGTGGGGCACCAGCTCGAGCGTCCCTTTCTCATTAGGGTCCTTGGACAGGACTGTTTGGGTAC
TGAGGTAGTGGTTGTCTGGCAGGAGAACAGGTCCATCGCCAATGGGCGTGTTTTGCTGGTAGTGGTCTGC
CAGCTGGACACTGCCATCCTCGACATTATGTCTTACCGTGAAATTGGCCTTTATGCCATTCTTCTGCTTA
TCTGCTGTAATATACACGTTGTGACTGTTGAAGTTGTACTCCAATTTGTGTCCCAGGATATTTCCGTCCT
CCTTAAAATCGGTGCCTTTGAGCTCGATGCGGTTAACGAGTGTATCACCCTCGAACTTGACGACTGCTCT
TGTCTTATATTTGCCATCGTCCTTAAAAGAGATGGTGCGCTCCTGAACGTAACCCTCGGGCATGGCACTC
TTGAAGAAGTCATGCCTCTTCATATGGTCCGGGTACCGAGAGAAACATTGCACCCCGTAGGTGAGTGTTG
TCACGAGGGTTGGCCAAGGCACGGGAAGTTTTCCAGTGGTACAGATGAATTTCAGCGTGAGTTTCCCGAT
GGTGGCATCGCCTTCTCCCTCTCCTCTGACAGAAAACTTATGGCCATTCACGTCACCATCGAGTTCCACG
AGAATAGGGACTACGCCAGTAAACAACTCTTCTCCCTTGGACATGTCATCCAGCTTCTGTGAAAGAACGT
GGAAAGTCTGGAGGAGGCAACCCAACAGGCAGAGTGTAAGTGGGGCGCCACTCCCTCGGTGCACCACGCA
GGCCATCATAGCTCGCCATACATAATTAGGCCACATACATCTAGGAAGTGCCATGGATCCAATTCTTTGC
CAAAATGATGAGACAGCACAATAACCAGCACGTTGCCCAGGAGCTGTAGGAAAAAGAAGAAGGCATGAAC
ATGGTTAGCAGAGGCTCTAGAGCCGCCGGTCACACGCCAGAAGCCGAACCCCGCCCTGCCCCGTCCCCCC
CGAAGGCAGCCGTCCCCCCGCGGACAGCCCCGAGCCGCTCCCCCCGCACAAAGGGCCCTCCCGGAGCCCC
TCAAGGCTTTCACGCAGCCACAGAAAAGAAACAAGCCGTCATTAAACCAAGCGCTAATTACAGCCCGGAG
GAGAAGGGCCGTCCCGCCCGCTCACCTGTGGGAGTAACGCGGTCAGTCAGAGCCGGGGCGGGCGGCGCGA
GGCGGCGGCGGAGCGGGGCACGGGGCGAAGGCAGCGCGCAGCGACTCCCGCCCGCCGCGCGCTTCGCTTT
TTATAGGGCCGCCGCCGCCGCCGCCTCGCCATAAAAGGAAACTTTCGGAGCGCGCCGCTCTGATTGGCTG
CCGCCGCACCTCTCCGCCTCGCCCCGCCCCGCCCCTCGCCCCGCCCCGCCCCGCCTGGCGCGCGCCCCCC
CCCCCCCCCCGCCCCCATCGCTGCACAAAATAATTAAAAAATAAATAAATACAAAATTGGGGGTGGGGAG
GGGGGGGAGATGGGGAGAGTGAAGCAGAACGTGGGGCTCACCTCGACCATGGTAATAGCGATGACTAATA
CGTAGATGTACTGCCAAGTAGGAAAGTCCCATAAGGTCATGTACTGGGCATAATGCCAGGCGGGCCATTT
ACCGTCATTGACGTCAATAGGGGGCGTACTTGGCATATGATACACTTGATGTACTGCCAAGTGGGCAGTT
TACCGTAAATACTCCACCCATTGACGTCAATGGAAAGTCCCTATTGGCGTTACTATGGGAACATACGTCA
TTATTGACGTCAATGGTACGATCTTCCTAGAGCATGGCTACGTAGATAAGTAGCATGGCGGGTTAATCAT
TAACTACAAGGAACCCCTAGTGATGGAGTTGGCCACTCCCTCTCTGCGCGCTCGCTCGCTCACTGAGGCC
GGGCGACCAAAGGTCGCCCGACGCCCGGGCTTTGCCCGGGCGGCCTCAGTGAGCGAGCGAGCGCGCAGCT
GGCGTAATAGCGAAGAGGCCCGCACCGATCGCCCTTCCCAACAGTTGCGCAGCCTGAATGGCGAATGGG
[124 nt withheld, positions 5180-5303]
C
[91 nt withheld, positions 5305-5395]
A
[49 nt withheld, positions 5397-5445]
CCTTTGACGTTGGAGTCCACGTTCTTT
[37 nt withheld, positions 5473-5509]
ACCCTATCTCGGTCTATTCTTTTGATTTATAAGGGATTTTGCCGATTTCGGCCTATTGGTTAAAAAATGA
GCTGATTTAACAAAAATTTAACGCGAATTTTAACAAAATATTAACGCTTACAATTTAGGTGGCACTTTTC
GGGGAAATGTGCGCGGAACCCCTATTTGTTTATTTTTCTAAATACATTCAAATATGTATCCGCTCATGAG
ACAATAACCCTGATAAATGCTTCAATAATATTGAAAAAGGAAGAGTATGAGTATTCAACATTTCCGTGTC
GCCCTTATTCCCTTTTTTGCGGCATTTTGCCTTCCTGTTTTTGCTCACCCAGAAACGCTGGTGAAAGTAA
AAGATGCTGAAGATCAGTTGGGTGCACGAGTGGGTTACATCGAACTGGATCTCAACAGCGGTAAGATCCT
TGAGAGTTTTCGCCCCGAAGAACGTTTTCCAATGATGAGCACTTTTAAAGTTCTGCTATGTGGCGCGGTA
TTATCCCGTATTGACGCCGGGCAAGAGCAACTCGGTCGCCGCATACACTATTCTCAGAATGACTTGGTTG
AGTACTCACCAGTCACAGAAAAGCATCTTACGGATGGCATGACAGTAAGAGAATTATGCAGTGCTGCCAT
AACCATGAGTGATAACACTGCGGCCAACTTACTTCTGACAACGATCGGAGGACCGAAGGAGCTAACCGCT
TTTTTGCACAACATGGGGGATCATGTAACTCGCCTTGATCGTTGGGAACCGGAGCTGAATGAAGCCATAC
CAAACGACGAGCGTGACACCACGATGCCTGTAGCAATGGCAACAACGTTGCGCAAACTATTAACTGGCGA
ACTACTTACTCTAGCTTCCCGGCAACAATTAATAGACTGGATGGAGGCGGATAAAGTTGCAGGACCACTT
CTGCGCTCGGCCCTTCCGGCTGGCTGGTTTATTGCTGATAAATCTGGAGCCGGTGAGCGTGGGTCTCGCG
GTATCATTGCAGCACTGGGGCCAGATGGTAAGCCCTCCCGTATCGTAGTTATCTACACGACGGGGAGTCA
GGCAACTATGGATGAACGAAATAGACAGATCGCTGAGATAGGTGCCTCACTGATTAAGCATTGGTAACTG
TCAGACCAAGTTTACTCATATATACTTTAGATTGATTTAAAACTTCATTTTTAATTTAAAAGGATCTAGG
TGAAGATCCTTTTTGATAATCTCATGACCAAAATCCCTTAACGTGAGTTTTCGTTCCACTGAGCGTCAGA
CCCCGTAGAAAAGATCAAAGGATCTTC
Features (pLannotate 1.2.2; 18 found; start..end, strand, type, name):
      1..589     +  rep_origin     ori: high-copy-number ColE1/pMB1/pBR322/pUC origin of replication
    749..806     -  repeat_region  AAV2 ITR (fragment): inverted terminal repeat of adeno-associated virus serotype 2 inverted
    877..945     +  CDS            large T antigen (fragment): large T antigen from SV40 (simian virus 40)
    968..1089    +  polyA_signal   SV40 poly(A) signal: SV40 polyadenylation signal
   1132..1720    -  misc_feature   WPRE: woodchuck hepatitis virus posttranscriptional regulatory element
   1734..2435    -  CDS            dTomato: dTomato is a basic (constitutively fluorescent) orange fluorescent protein published in 2004, derived from Discosoma sp.. It is reported to be a somewhat slowly-maturing dimer with low acid sensitivity.
   2526..3134    -  CDS            NLGN4X: NLGNX_MACMU - Also known as NLGN4. Experimental evidence at transcript level: Swiss-Prot protein existence level 2. Putative neuronal cell surface protein involved in cell-cell- interactions. From Macaca mulatta (Rhesus macaque).
   3183..3824    -  CDS            Superfolder GFP (fragment): Superfolder GFP is a basic (constitutively fluorescent) green fluorescent protein published in 2005, derived from Aequorea victoria. It is reported to be a very rapidly-maturing weak dimer.
   3825..3974    -  CDS            Nlgn1 (fragment): NLGN1_MOUSE - Also known as Kiaa1070. Experimental evidence at protein level: Swiss-Prot protein existence level 1. Cell surface protein involved in cell-cell-interactions via its interactions with neurexin family members. Plays a role in synapse function and synaptic signal transmission, and probably mediates its effects by recruiting and clustering other synaptic proteins. May promote the initial formation of synapses, but is not essential for this. In vitro, triggers the de novo formation of presynaptic structures. May be involved in specification of excitatory synapses. Required to maintai
   4034..4164    -  intron         chimeric intron (fragment): chimera between introns from chicken β-actin and rabbit β-globin
   4253..4388    -  intron         hybrid intron (fragment): hybrid between chicken β-actin (CBA) and minute virus of mice (MMV) introns (Gray et al., 2011)
   4389..4666    -  promoter       chicken β-actin promoter: No description available
   4668..4916    -  enhancer       CMV enhancer (fragment): human cytomegalovirus immediate early enhancer
   4979..5111    +  repeat_region  AAV2 ITR (fragment): inverted terminal repeat of adeno-associated virus serotype 2 inverted
   5106..5175    +  CDS            lacZα (fragment): LacZα fragment of β-galactosidase; lacZ fragment
   5180..5608    +  rep_origin     f1 ori (sequence partly withheld): f1 bacteriophage origin of replication; arrow indicates direction of (+) strand synthesis
   5661..5765    +  promoter       AmpR promoter: bla
   5766..6626    +  CDS            AmpR: β-lactamase; bla; confers resistance to ampicillin, carbenicillin, and related antibiotics
