>Addgene plasmid #34912 | paavCAG-post-mGRASP-2A-dTomato Sequencing Result | analyzer sequence | sequence record 238287
TGCGCGCTCGCTCGCTCACTGAGGCCGCCCGGGCAAAGCCCGGGCGTCGGGCGACCTTTGGTCGCCCGGC
CTCAGTGAGCGAGCGAGCGCGCAGAGAGGGAGTGGCCAACTCCATCACTAGGGGTTCCTTGTAGTTAATG
ATTAACCCGCCATGCTACTTATCTACGTAGCCATGCTCTAGGAAGATCGTACCATTGACGTCAATAATGA
CGTATGTTCCCATAGTAACGCCAATAGGGACTTTCCATTGACGTCAATGGGTGGAGTATTTACGGTAAAC
TGCCCACTTGGCAGTACATCAAGTGTATCATATGCCAAGTACGCCCCCTATTGACGTCAATGACGGTAAA
TGGCCCGCCTGGCATTATGCCCAGTACATGACCTTATGGGACTTTCCTACTTGGCAGTACATCTACGTAT
TAGTCATCGCTATTACCATGGTCGAGGTGAGCCCCACGTTCTGCTTCACTCTCCCCATCTCCCCCCCCTC
CCCACCCCCAATTTTGTATTTATTTATTTTTTAATTATTTTGTGCAGCGATGGGGGCGGGGGGGGGGGGG
GGGCGGGGCGAGGGGCGGGGCGGGGCGAGGCGGAGAGGTGCGGCGGCAGCCAATCAGAGCGGCGCGCTCC
GAAAGTTTCCTTTTATGGCGAGGCGGCGGCGGCGGCGGCCCTATAAAAAGCGAAGCGCGCGGCGGGCGGG
AGTCGCTGCGCGCTGCCTTCGCCCCGTGCCCCGCTCCGCCGCCGCCTCGCGCCGCCCGCCCCGGCTCTGA
CTGACCGCGTTACTCCCACAGGTGAGCGGGCGGGACGGCCCTTCTCCTCCGGGCTGTAATTAGCGCTTGG
TTTAATGACGGCTTGTTTCTTTTCTGTGGCTGCGTGAAAGCCTTGAGGGGCTCCGGGAGGGCCCTTTGTG
CGGGGGGAGCGGCTCGGGGCTGTCCGCGGGGGGACGGCTGCCTTCGGGGGGGACGGGGCAGGGCGGGGTT
CGGCTTCTGGCGTGTGACCGGCGGCTCTAGAGCCTCTGCTAACCATGTTCATGCCTTCTTCTTTTTCCTA
CAGCTCCTGGGCAACGTGCTGGTTATTGTGCTGTCTCATCATTTTGGCAAAGAATTGGATCCATGGCACT
TCCTAGATGTATGTGGCCTAATTATGTATGGCGAGCTATGATGGCCTGCGTGGTGCACCGAGGGAGTGGC
GCCCCACTTACACTCTGCCTGTTGGGTTGCCTCCTCCAGACTTTCCACGTTCTTTCACAGAAGCTGGATG
ACATGTCCAAGGGAGAAGAGTTGTTTACTGGCGTAGTCCCTATTCTCGTGGAACTCGATGGTGACGTGAA
TGGCCATAAGTTTTCTGTCAGAGGAGAGGGAGAAGGCGATGCCACCATCGGGAAACTCACGCTGAAATTC
ATCTGTACCACTGGAAAACTTCCCGTGCCTTGGCCAACCCTCGTGACAACACTCACCTACGGGGTGCAAT
GTTTCTCTCGGTACCCGGACCATATGAAGAGGCATGACTTCTTCAAGAGTGCCATGCCCGAGGGTTACGT
TCAGGAGCGCACCATCTCTTTTAAGGACGATGGCAAATATAAGACAAGAGCAGTCGTCAAGTTCGAGGGT
GATACACTCGTTAACCGCATCGAGCTCAAAGGCACCGATTTTAAGGAGGACGGAAATATCCTGGGACACA
AATTGGAGTACAACTTCAACAGTCACAACGTGTATATTACAGCAGATAAGCAGAAGAATGGCATAAAGGC
CAATTTCACGGTAAGACATAATGTCGAGGATGGCAGTGTCCAGCTGGCAGACCACTACCAGCAAAACACG
CCCATTGGCGATGGACCTGTTCTCCTGCCAGACAACCACTACCTCAGTACCCAAACAGTCCTGTCCAAGG
ACCCTAATGAGAAAGGGACGCTCGAGCTGGTGCCCCACTTGCATAACCTCAATGACATCAGCCAATACAC
AAGTACAACCACCAAGGTCCCAAGCACTGACATCACCCTTCGACCAACTCGGAAAAACTCAACCCCTGTG
ACCAGCGCATTTCCAACCGCTAAGCAAGACGACCCCAAACAACAGCCTAGTCCATTTAGCGTAGACCAAA
GGGACTACAGCACAGAGCTGTCCGTGACCATAGCTGTAGGAGCTTCCCTGCTTTTCCTGAACATTCTGGC
TTTCGCGGCCCTCTATTACAAGAAGGACAAAAGGCGCCACGACGTACATAGGAGATGTAGTCCGCAACGA
ACTACAACCAATGATCTTACGCACGCACCTGAGGAGGAGATCATGAGTCTTCAGATGAAACACACAGACC
TGGACCACGAGTGTGAATCCATCCATCCCCATGAGGTGGTGCTGAGGACAGCATGCCCTCCGGACTATAC
CCTGGCAATGCGCCGAAGCCCAGACGACATTCCCCTGATGACACCCAATACCATAACCATGATTCCCAAC
ACTATTCCAGGAATCCAGCCTCTCCACACTTTCAACACATTCACTGGTGGACAGAATAATACTCTCCCTC
ATCCGCATCCACACCCCCACTCCCACAGCACAACACGGGTGGGTGGCAGCGGTGGCAGATCTGAGGGTCG
GGGCTCTCTGCTCACATGTGGCGACGTCGAGGAGAATCCCGGACCGGCCCCGGGGTCGACAATGGTGTCT
AAGGGTGAGGAAGTAATTAAGGAGTTTATGAGATTCAAAGTTAGAATGGAGGGTAGCATGAACGGGCACG
AGTTTGAAATTGAAGGTGAGGGTGAAGGAAGACCATATGAGGGCACACAAACCGCCAAGCTCAAGGTTAC
CAAAGGTGGCCCCCTTCCTTTCGCCTGGGACATCCTCAGCCCTCAATTCATGTACGGTAGCAAGGCTTAC
GTCAAACACCCTGCTGATATACCTGATTACAAAAAACTGTCATTTCCTGAAGGATTTAAGTGGGAACGAG
TAATGAATTTTGAGGATGGTGGGCTGGTCACTGTCACGCAAGACTCCTCTCTGCAGGACGGCACCCTGAT
TTACAAGGTGAAGATGCGCGGAACAAATTTTCCCCCCGATGGCCCCGTGATGCAGAAGAAGACCATGGGG
TGGGAGGCCTCTACAGAACGACTGTACCCCCGCGATGGCGTTCTTAAAGGCGAAATCCATCAGGCGCTTA
AACTCAAAGATGGCGGGCACTACCTGGTTGAGTTCAAAACTATATATATGGCCAAAAAGCCGGTTCAGCT
GCCTGGCTACTACTACGTGGACACCAAGTTGGACATCACGAGTCACAACGAGGACTACACAATCGTCGAG
CAGTACGAACGCTCAGAAGGTCGGCATCACCTGTTCTTGTATGGCATGGATGAGCTGTATAAGTAAGCTT
ATCGATAATCAACCTCTGGATTACAAAATTTGTGAAAGATTGACTGGTATTCTTAACTATGTTGCTCCTT
TTACGCTATGTGGATACGCTGCTTTAATGCCTTTGTATCATGCTATTGCTTCCCGTATGGCTTTCATTTT
CTCCTCCTTGTATAAATCCTGGTTGCTGTCTCTTTATGAGGAGTTGTGGCCCGTTGTCAGGCAACGTGGC
GTGGTGTGCACTGTGTTTGCTGACGCAACCCCCACTGGTTGGGGCATTGCCACCACCTGTCAGCTCCTTT
CCGGGACTTTCGCTTTCCCCCTCCCTATTGCCACGGCGGAACTCATCGCCGCCTGCCTTGCCCGCTGCTG
GACAGGGGCTCGGCTGTTGGGCACTGACAATTCCGTGGTGTTGTCGGGGAAATCATCGTCCTTTCCTTGG
CTGCTCGCCTGTGTTGCCACCTGGATTCTGCGCGGGACGTCCTTCTGCTACGTCCCTTCGGCCCTCAATC
CAGCGGACCTTCCTTCCCGCGGCCTGCTGCCGGCTCTGCGGCCTCTTCCGCGTCTTCGCCTTCGCCCTCA
GACGAGTCGGATCTCCCTTTGGGCCGCCTCCCCGCATCGATACCGTCGACCCGGGCGGCCGCTTCGAGCA
GACATGATAAGATACATTGATGAGTTTGGACAAACCACAACTAGAATGCAGTGAAAAAAATGCTTTATTT
GTGAAATTTGTGATGCTATTGCTTTATTTGTAACCATTATAAGCTGCAATAAACAAGTTAACAACAACAA
TTGCATTCATTTTATGTTTCAGGTTCAGGGGGAGATGTGGGAGGTTTTTTAAAGCAAGTAAAACCTCTAC
AAATGTGGTAAAATCGATAAGGATCTTCCTAGAGCATGGCTACGTAGATAAGTAGCATGGCGGGTTAATC
ATTAACTACAAGGAACCCCTAGTGATGGAGTTGGCCACTCCCTCTCTGCGCGCTCGCTCGCTCACTGACT
CGCTGCGCTCGGTCGTTCGGCTGCGGCGAGCGGTATCAGCTCACTCAAAGGCGGTAATACGGTTATCCAC
AGAATCAGGGGATAACGCAGGAAAGAACATGTGAGCAAAAGGCCAGCAAAAGGCCAGGAACCGTAAAAAG
GCCGCGTTGCTGGCGTTTTTCCATAGGCTCCGCCCCCCTGACGAGCATCACAAAAATCGACGCTCAAGTC
AGAGGTGGCGAAACCCGACAGGACTATAAAGATACCAGGCGTTTCCCCCTGGAAGCTCCCTCGTGCGCTC
TCCTGTTCCGACCCTGCCGCTTACCGGATACCTGTCCGCCTTTCTCCCTTCGGGAAGCGTGGCGCTTTCT
CATAGCTCACGCTGTAGGTATCTCAGTTCGGTGTAGGTCGTTCGCTCCAAGCTGGGCTGTGTGCACGAAC
CCCCCGTTCAGCCCGACCGCTGCGCCTTATCCGGTAACTATCGTCTTGAGTCCAACCCGGTAAGACACGA
CTTATCGCCACTGGCAGCAGCCACTGGTAACAGGATTAGCAGAGCGAGGTATGTAGGCGGTGCTACAGAG
TTCTTGAAGTGGTGGCCTAACTACGGCTACACTAGAAGAACAGTATTTGGTATCTGCGCTCTGCTGAAGC
CAGTTACCTTCGGAAAAAGAGTTGGTAGCTCTTGATCCGGCAAACAAACCACCGCTGGTAGCGGTGGTTT
TTTTGTTTGCAAGCAGCAGATTACGCGCAGAAAAAAAGGATCTCAAGAAGATCCTTTGATCTTTTCTACG
GGGTCTGACGCTCAGTGGAACGAAAACTCACGTTAAGGGATTTTGGTCATGAGATTATCAAAAAGGATCT
TCACCTAGATCCTTTTAAATTAAAAATGAAGTTTTAAATCAATCTAAAGTATATATGAGTAAACTTGGTC
TGACAGTTACCAATGCTTAATCAGTGAGGCACCTATCTCAGCGATCTGTCTATTTCGTTCATCCATAGTT
GCCTGACTCCCCGTCGTGTAGATAACTACGATACGGGAGGGCTTACCATCTGGCCCCAGTGCTGCAATGA
TACCGCGAGACCCACGCTCACCGGCTCCAGATTTATCAGCAATAAACCAGCCAGCCGGAAGGGCCGAGCG
CAGAAGTGGTCCTGCAACTTTATCCGCCTCCATCCAGTCTATTAATTGTTGCCGGGAAGCTAGAGTAAGT
AGTTCGCCAGTTAATAGTTTGCGCAACGTTGTTGCCATTGCTACAGGCATCGTGGTGTCACGCTCGTCGT
TTGGTATGGCTTCATTCAGCTCCGGTTCCCAACGATCAAGGCGAGTTACATGATCCCCCATGTTGTGCAA
AAAAGCGGTTAGCTCCTTCGGTCCTCCGATCGTTGTCAGAAGTAAGTTGGCCGCAGTGTTATCACTCATG
GTTATGGCAGCACTGCATAATTCTCTTACTGTCATGCCATCCGTAAGATGCTTTTCTGTGACTGGTGAGT
ACTCAACCAAGTCATTCTGAGAATAGTGTATGCGGCGACCGAGTTGCTCTTGCCCGGCGTCAATACGGGA
TAATACCGCGCCACATAGCAGAACTTTAAAAGTGCTCATCATTGGAAAACGTTCTTCGGGGCGAAAACTC
TCAAGGATCTTACCGCTGTTGAGATCCAGTTCGATGTAACCCACTCGTGCACCCAACTGATCTTCAGCAT
CTTTTACTTTCACCAGCGTTTCTGGGTGAGCAAAAACAGGAAGGCAAAATGCCGCAAAAAAGGGAATAAG
GGCGACACGGAAATGTTGAATACTCATACTCTTCCTTTTTCAATATTATTGAAGCATTTATCAGGGTTAT
TGTCTCATGAGCGGATACATATTTGAATGTATTTAGAAAAATAAACAAATAGGGGTTCCGCGCACATTTC
CCCGAAAAGTGCCACCTAAATTGTAAGCGTTAATATTTTGTTAAAATTCGCGTTAAATTTTTGTTAAATC
AGCTCATTTTTTAACCAATAGGCCGAAATCGGCAAAATCCCTTATAAATCAAAAGAATAGACCGAGATAG
GGT
[37 nt withheld, positions 6374-6410]
AAAGAACGTGGACTCCAACGTCAAAGG
[49 nt withheld, positions 6438-6486]
T
[91 nt withheld, positions 6488-6578]
G
[124 nt withheld, positions 6580-6703]
CCCATTCGCCATTCAGGCTGCGCAACTGTTGGGAAGGGCGATCGGTGCGGGCCTCTTCGCTATTACGCCA
GC
Features (pLannotate 1.2.2; 18 found; start..end, strand, type, name):
    192..440     +  enhancer       CMV enhancer (fragment): human cytomegalovirus immediate early enhancer
    442..698     +  promoter       chicken β-actin promoter: contains a 21-bp deletion relative to the standard chicken β-actin promoter
    699..834     +  intron         hybrid intron (fragment): hybrid between chicken β-actin (CBA) and minute virus of mice (MMV) introns (Gray et al., 2011)
    923..1053    +  intron         chimeric intron (fragment): chimera between introns from chicken β-actin and rabbit β-globin
   1113..1262    +  CDS            Nlgn1 (fragment): NLGN1_MOUSE - Also known as Kiaa1070. Experimental evidence at protein level: Swiss-Prot protein existence level 1. Cell surface protein involved in cell-cell-interactions via its interactions with neurexin family members. Plays a role in synapse function and synaptic signal transmission, and probably mediates its effects by recruiting and clustering other synaptic proteins. May promote the initial formation of synapses, but is not essential for this. In vitro, triggers the de novo formation of presynaptic structures. May be involved in specification of excitatory synapses. Required to maintai
   1263..1904    +  CDS            Superfolder GFP (fragment): Superfolder GFP is a basic (constitutively fluorescent) green fluorescent protein published in 2005, derived from Aequorea victoria. It is reported to be a very rapidly-maturing weak dimer.
   1953..2561    +  CDS            NLGN4X: NLGNX_MACMU - Also known as NLGN4. Experimental evidence at transcript level: Swiss-Prot protein existence level 2. Putative neuronal cell surface protein involved in cell-cell- interactions. From Macaca mulatta (Rhesus macaque).
   2652..3353    +  CDS            dTomato: dTomato is a basic (constitutively fluorescent) orange fluorescent protein published in 2004, derived from Discosoma sp.. It is reported to be a somewhat slowly-maturing dimer with low acid sensitivity.
   3367..3955    +  misc_feature   WPRE: woodchuck hepatitis virus posttranscriptional regulatory element
   3998..4119    -  polyA_signal   SV40 poly(A) signal: SV40 polyadenylation signal
   4142..4210    -  CDS            large T antigen (fragment): large T antigen from SV40 (simian virus 40)
   4281..4338    +  repeat_region  AAV2 ITR (fragment): inverted terminal repeat of adeno-associated virus serotype 2 inverted
   4498..5086    -  rep_origin     ori: high-copy-number ColE1/pMB1/pBR322/pUC origin of replication
   5257..6117    -  CDS            AmpR: β-lactamase; bla; confers resistance to ampicillin, carbenicillin, and related antibiotics
   6118..6222    -  promoter       AmpR promoter: bla
   6275..6703    -  rep_origin     f1 ori (sequence partly withheld): f1 bacteriophage origin of replication; arrow indicates direction of (+) strand synthesis
   6708..2       -  CDS            lacZα (fragment) (across the origin): LacZα fragment of β-galactosidase; lacZ fragment
   6772..129     -  repeat_region  AAV2 ITR (fragment) (across the origin): inverted terminal repeat of adeno-associated virus serotype 2 inverted
