[The description below was written by a language model from this plasmid's Addgene catalogue record and pLannotate feature annotations shown in this document.]
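Description:
paavCAG-post-mGRASP-2A-dTomato is an AAV transfer plasmid built on the paavCAG backbone, carrying the postsynaptic half of the mGRASP (mammalian GFP reconstitution across synaptic partners) system for mapping synaptic connectivity by light microscopy. It is propagated in bacteria as a high-copy plasmid through a ColE1/pUC-type origin with ampicillin selection (AmpR and its bla promoter), and it also carries an f1 phage origin and a remnant lacZα fragment from the parental cloning vector. Two sequence records of slightly different length (about 6.8 kb each) are annotated. They show the same parts in the same order, drawn in opposite orientations, and one notes a 21-bp deletion in the chicken β-actin promoter.

Between the two AAV2 inverted terminal repeats, which are annotated only as fragments and which direct replication and packaging of the cassette into AAV particles, expression is driven by the CAG promoter, made up of the CMV enhancer, the chicken β-actin promoter and chimeric intron sequence. The mouse-derived insert begins with a short N-terminal neuroligin-1 segment, followed by a fragment matching superfolder GFP, which is the split-GFP portion of the probe. A further neuroligin-family region follows; the automated annotation assigns its best match to a macaque NLGN4X entry, although the catalogue gives the insert species as mouse. The construct name indicates a 2A peptide linking this fusion to dTomato, though the 2A element itself is not annotated, so that expressing cells are filled with red fluorescence. A WPRE and an SV40 polyadenylation signal enhance and terminate the transcript. Green signal is expected only where this component meets the complementary presynaptic mGRASP partner, which is supplied from a separate construct.
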