Addgene plasmid #34912: paavCAG-post-mGRASP-2A-dTomato
Purpose: post
Depositing lab: Jinhyun Kim. Depositing organization: Korea Institute of Science and Technology. Publication: mGRASP enables mapping mammalian synaptic connectivity with light microscopy. Kim J, Zhao T, Petralia RS, Yu Y, Peng H, Myers E, Magee JC. Nat Methods. 2011 Dec 4;9(1):96-102. doi: 10.1038/nmeth.1784. PubMed 22138823.
Backbone
  Vector backbone: paavCAG
  Backbone size w/o insert (bp): 5000
  Vector type: AAV
Growth in bacteria
  Bacterial resistance: Ampicillin, 100 μg/mL
  Growth temperature: 37°C
  Growth strain: NEB Stable
  Copy number: High Copy
Gene/Insert
  Gene/Insert name: postsynaptic mGRASP (alt name: post-mGRASP)
  Species: M. musculus (mouse)
  Insert size (bp): 1722
  GenBank ID: JN898960
  Promoter: CAG
  Cloning method: Restriction Enzyme; 5′ cloning site BamHI (not destroyed); 3′ cloning site HindIII (not destroyed)
  Sequencing primers: 5′ gcggctctagagcctctgcta; 3′ ttaaagcagcgtatccacat
Terms and licenses: Academic/Nonprofit Terms; Industry Terms: Not Available to Industry
How to cite: paavCAG-post-mGRASP-2A-dTomato was a gift from Jinhyun Kim (Addgene plasmid # 34912 ; http://n2t.net/addgene:34912 ; RRID:Addgene_34912) For viral preps, please replace (Addgene plasmid # 34912) in the above sentence with: (Addgene viral prep # 34912-AAV5)
