>Addgene plasmid #34912 | paavCAG-post-mGRASP-2A-dTomato | depositor partial sequence | sequence record 42398 | paavCAG-post-mGRASP-2A-dTomato sequence 1449 bps
ATGGCACTTCCTAGATGTATGTGGCCTAATTATGTATGGCGAGCTATGATGGCCTGCGTGGTGCACCGAG
GGAGTGGCGCCCCACTTACACTCTGCCTGTTGGGTTGCCTCCTCCAGACTTTCCACGTTCTTTCACAGAA
GCTGGATGACATGTCCAAGGGAGAAGAGTTGTTTACTGGCGTAGTCCCTATTCTCGTGGAACTCGATGGT
GACGTGAATGGCCATAAGTTTTCTGTCAGAGGAGAGGGAGAAGGCGATGCCACCATCGGGAAACTCACGC
TGAAATTCATCTGTACCACTGGAAAACTTCCCGTGCCTTGGCCAACCCTCGTGACAACACTCACCTACGG
GGTGCAATGTTTCTCTCGGTACCCGGACCATATGAAGAGGCATGACTTCTTCAAGAGTGCCATGCCCGAG
GGTTACGTTCAGGAGCGCACCATCTCTTTTAAGGACGATGGCAAATATAAGACAAGAGCAGTCGTCAAGT
TCGAGGGTGATACACTCGTTAACCGCATCGAGCTCAAAGGCACCGATTTTAAGGAGGACGGAAATATCCT
GGGACACAAATTGGAGTACAACTTCAACAGTCACAACGTGTATATTACAGCAGATAAGCAGAAGAATGGC
ATAAAGGCCAATTTCACGGTAAGACATAATGTCGAGGATGGCAGTGTCCAGCTGGCAGACCACTACCAGC
AAAACACGCCCATTGGCGATGGACCTGTTCTCCTGCCAGACAACCACTACCTCAGTACCCAAACAGTCCT
GTCCAAGGACCCTAATGAGAAAGGGACGCTCGAGCTGGTGCCCCACTTGCATAACCTCAATGACATCAGC
CAATACACAAGTACAACCACCAAGGTCCCAAGCACTGACATCACCCTTCGACCAACTCGGAAAAACTCAA
CCCCTGTGACCAGCGCATTTCCAACCGCTAAGCAAGACGACCCCAAACAACAGCCTAGTCCATTTAGCGT
AGACCAAAGGGACTACAGCACAGAGCTGTCCGTGACCATAGCTGTAGGAGCTTCCCTGCTTTTCCTGAAC
ATTCTGGCTTTCGCGGCCCTCTATTACAAGAAGGACAAAAGGCGCCACGACGTACATAGGAGATGTAGTC
CGCAACGAACTACAACCAATGATCTTACGCACGCACCTGAGGAGGAGATCATGAGTCTTCAGATGAAACA
CACAGACCTGGACCACGAGTGTGAATCCATCCATCCCCATGAGGTGGTGCTGAGGACAGCATGCCCTCCG
GACTATACCCTGGCAATGCGCCGAAGCCCAGACGACATTCCCCTGATGACACCCAATACCATAACCATGA
TTCCCAACACTATTCCAGGAATCCAGCCTCTCCACACTTTCAACACATTCACTGGTGGACAGAATAATAC
TCTCCCTCATCCGCATCCACACCCCCACTCCCACAGCACAACACGGGTG
