>Addgene plasmid #34912 | paavCAG-post-mGRASP-2A-dTomato | addgene partial sequence | sequence record 74320 | pCAG-F 5'-GCAACGTGCTGGTTATTGTG-3'
ATGGCACTTCCTAGATGTATGTGGCCTAATTATGTATGGCGAGCTATGATGGCCTGCGTGGTGCACCGAG
GGAGTGGCGCCCCACTTACACTCTGCCTGTTGGGTTGCCTCCTCCAGACTTTCCACGTTCTTTCACAGAA
GCTGGATGACATGTCCAAGGGAGAAGAGTTGTTTACTGGCGTAGTCCCTATTCTCGTGGAACTCGATGGT
GACGTGAATGGCCATAAGTTTTCTGTCAGAGGAGAGGGAGAAGGCGATGCCACCATCGGGAAACTCACGC
TGAAATTCATCTGTACCACTGGAAAACTTCCCGTGCCTTGGCCAACCCTCGTGACAACACTCACCTACGG
GGTGCAATGTTTCTCTCGGTACCCGGACCATATGAAGAGGCATGACTTCTTCAAGAGTGCCATGCCCGAG
GGTTACGTTCAGGAGCGCACCATCTCTTTTAAGGACGATGGCAAATATAAGACAAGAGCAGTCGTCAAGT
TCGAGGGTGATACACTCGTTAACCGCATCGAGCTCAAAGGCACCGATTTTAAGGAGGACGGAAATATCCT
GGGACACAAATTGGAGTACAACTTCAACAGTCACAACGTGTATATTACAGCAGATAAGCAGAAGAATGGC
ATAAAGGCCAATTTCACGGTAAGACATAATGTCGAGGATGGCAGTGTCCAGCTGGCAGACCACTACCAGC
AAAACACGCCCATTGGCGATGGACCTGTTCTCCTGCCAGACAACCACTACCTCAGTACCCAAACAGTCCT
GTCCAAGGACCCTAATGAGAAAGGGACGCTCGAGCTGGTGCCCCACTTGCATAACCTCAATGACATCAGC
CAATACACAAGTACAACCACCAAGGTCCCAAGCACTGACATCACCCTTCGACCAACTCGGAAAAACTC
