>Addgene plasmid #34912 | paavCAG-post-mGRASP-2A-dTomato | addgene partial sequence | sequence record 124421 | pK03-R 5'-TTAATGCGCCGCTACAGGGCG-3'
AGGGCGATCGGTGCGGGCCTCTTCGCTATTACGCCAGCTGCGCGCTCGCTCGCTCACTGAGGCCGCCCGG
GCAAAGCCCGGGCGTCGGGCGACCTTTGGTCGCCCGGCCTCAGTGAGCGAGCGAGCGCGCAGCTGGCGTA
ATAGCGAAGAGGCCCGCACCGATCGCCCTTCCCAACAGTTGCGCAGCCTGAATGGCGAATGGGACGCGCC
CTGTAGCGGCGCATTAAAACCATTGACGTCAATAATGACGTATGTTCCCATAGTAACGCCAATAGGGACT
TTCCATTGACGTCAATGGGTGGAGTATTTACGGTAAACTGCCCACTTGGCAGTACATCAAGTGTATCATA
TGCCAAGTACGCCCCCTATTGACGTCAATGACGGTAAATGGCCCGCCTGGCATTATGCCCAGTACATGAC
CTTATGGGACTTTCCTACTTGGCAGTACATCTACGTATTAGTCATCGCTATTACCATGGTCGAGGTGAGC
CCCACGTTCTGCTTCACTCTCCCCATCTCCCCCCCCTCCCCACCCCCAATTTTGTATTTATTTATTTTTT
AATTATTTTGTGCAGCGATG
