>Addgene plasmid #34912 | paavCAG-post-mGRASP-2A-dTomato | addgene partial sequence | sequence record 124422 | ASK-FN2 5'-CGGCCTTTTTACGGTTCCTG-3'
TTCCTGCGTTATCCCCTGATTCTGTGGATAACCGTATTACCGCCTTTGAGTGAGCTGATACCGCTCGCCG
CAGCCGAACGACCGAGCGCAGCGAGTCAGTGAGCGAGCGAGCGCGCAGAGAGGGAGTGGCCAACTCCATC
ACTAGGGGTTCCTTGTAGTTAATGATTAACCCGCCATGCTACTTATCTACGTAGCCATGCTCTAGGAAGA
TCCTTATCGATTTTACCACATTTGTAGAGGTTTTACTTGCTTTAAAAAACCTCCCACATCTCCCCCTGAA
CCTGAAACATAAAATGAATGCAATTGTTGTTGTTAACTTGTTTATTGCAGCTTATAATGGTTACAAATAA
AGCAATAGCATCACAAATTTCACAAATAAAGCATTTTTTTCACTGCATTCTAGTTGTGGTTTGTCCAAAC
TCATCAATGTATCTTATCATGTCTGCTCGAAGCGGCCGCCCGGGTCGACGGTATCGATGCGGGGAGGCGG
CCCAAAGGGAGATCCGACTCGTCTGAGGGCGAAGGCGAAGACGCGGAAGAGGCCGCAGAGCCGGCAGCAG
GCCGCGGGAAGGAAGGTCCGCTGGATTGAGGGCCGAAGGGACGTAGCAGAAGGACGTCCCGCGCAGAATC
CAGGTGGCAACACAGGCGAGCAGCCAAGGAAAGGACGATGATTTCCCCGACAACACCACGGAATTGTCAG
TGCCCAACAGCCGAGCCCCTGTCCAGCAGCGGGCAAGGCAGGCGGCGATGAGTTCCGCCGTGGCAATAGG
GAGGG
