>Addgene plasmid #34912 | paavCAG-post-mGRASP-2A-dTomato | addgene partial sequence | sequence record 129987 | WPRE-R 5'-CATAGCGTAAAAGGAGCAACA-3'
AACAGGTGATGCCGACCTTCTGAGCGTTCGTACTGCTCGACGATTGTGTAGTCCTCGTTGTGACTCGTGA
TGTCCAACTTGGTGTCCACGTAGTAGTAGCCAGGCAGCTGAACCGGCTTTTTGGCCATATATATAGTTTT
GAACTCAACCAGGTAGTGCCCGCCATCTTTGAGTTTAAGCGCCTGATGGATTTCGCCTTTAAGAACGCCA
TCGCGGGGGTACAGTCGTTCTGTAGAGGCCTCCCACCCCATGGTCTTCTTCTGCATCACGGGGCCATCGG
GGGGAAAATTTGTTCCGCGCATCTTCACCTTGTAAATCAGGGTGCCGTCCTGCAGAGAGGAGTCTTGCGT
GACAGTGACCAGCCCACCATCCTCAAAATTCATTACTCGTTCCCACTTAAATCCTTCAGGAAATGACAGT
TTTTTGTAATCAGGTATATCAGCAGGGTGTTTGACGTAAGCCTTGCTACCGTACATGAATTGAGGGCTGA
GGATGTCCCAGGCGAAAGGAAGGGGGCCACCTTTGGTAACCTTGAGCTTGGCGGTTTGTGTGCCCTCATA
TGGTCTTCCTTCACCCTCACCTTCAATTTCAAACTCGTGCCCGTTCATGCTACCCTCCATTCTAACTTTG
